>Addgene plasmid #33139 | pFA6a-his3MX6 | depositor full sequence | sequence record 39185 | pFA6a-his3MX6 sequence 4545 bps
GAACGCGGCCGCCAGCTGAAGCTTCGTACGCTGCAGGTCGACGGATCCCCGGGTTAATTAAGGCGCGCCA
GATCTCTTTCAACGTTTTCTTTACTATTGCACTTATAATTGTATTTGGAAATGAAAGACATATGGAGCTT
TATTTCTCTTTCCTCTTCAGGTTTCTGAATTTATTGGATATAATGACACGGTGATACACGTTGTAATGAA
TTAAAGACTCACATTGCTACACACTATATATTTATAGATATCACCTGCATCTTAGGTTAATTATTAATTA
ATCTCATCGATCGCTTTCTTCTTACTTTAACAAAAACACATCGAAAGAGATACGATGTTTGATTTGAATA
CTTGTCTTCGTAAAAATATCTTAGAACTTCAGCCTTATCGCTGTGCGAGAGAGTATGTAATAACTTGATA
GACTAGAAAGCGTGATATATATTAACATAGAATATAGTGACTTCTCTGAGTATGTTTTATCTTTATATTT
GGGTAATAATTGATATGAGGGCTACTTCTAGAAAGATATTTTATTAGCTGCTTGGAAAGCAATGAAGTAC
TCCCTGTTTACTGTTGTTGTTGGAGCTGGCGATTTCAGGCCTTTGTTGTTTTTTACCCTTTTCTCGCCTA
TATATTTTTTGCTAATCTTAATAGAGGTGTCCTTCTTGATGCCAATGAATGTGCTTATGGTTCGGTTATT
TCCGTGGACGGTGTGGAATTCAATCGTTATCCGGATCCTAGACAGATCGAAGTAAAGCAAAGATTATGTG
ATTTGAGAAACAAAGAGCTTTCCATTACCAAGCCACTAACACCAGATAACATTTGCATGGGTGTTGGCAG
CGATGAAATTATTGACTCCTTAATTCGCATTTCTTGTATTCCTGGAAAAGATAAGATTTTGATGTGTCCA
CCTTCGTACGGAATGTATACGGTCTCTGCAAAAATCAACGATGTTGAGGTTGTTAAGGTTCTCCTTGAAC
CAGATTTCAATTTGAACGTCGATGCTATTTGCGAAACACTTTCTAAAGATAGTGCCATCAAAGTCTTTTT
TGCTTGTTCCCCTGGTAATCCAACAGCTAAGGCTCTTAAACTCGAGGATATTAAGAAGATTTTGGAGCAC
CCTACATGGAATGGAATCGTTGTCGTCGATGAGGCCTATATTGATTTCTCTGCTCCCGATATGTCTGCCT
TAACTCTTGTCAATGAATATCCAAACCTTGCTGTTTGCCAAACCCTTTCGAAATCTTTCGGTCTAGCAGG
AATTCGGTAAGTTAATCTAAGCTTTTAAGCATTAATATTATTTCTTTACTAACTATGATGTTTAGTATCG
GATTTTGTTTGACAAGTAAACCTATTGCTACCATTATGAACTCATTAAAGGCTCCTTATAACATTAGCGA
ACCCACCTCTCGTTTAGCTTTGGATGCTTTATCCCCTCAGTCGATTGATAAAATGCATACATATAGAGAT
GCTATTATACAGCAAAGAGTTCGTCTTTGCAAAGAGCTTACTACCATTAAAGGAATGGGCAAGATTATAG
GTGGTTATGATGCAAATTTTATCCTCATTCAGGTTTTAGATAGACCAGAAGGAGGTAAGCCTAGTAACGA
TGCCGCAAAATATCTTTATTTACAAATGGCCACGATGCACAAAGTCGTTGTTAGATTTAGAGGTACAGAG
CCTCTTTGCGAAGGAGCATTGCGTATCACTGTTGGCACAGAAGAAGAGAATACGATATTACTAAAAACTA
TTAAACTTGTATTGCAGGAATACTATACAAAAAAATGAGGTTTCCTTTTCTGGCCTATTAGAACGTTTCA
ATTAGACAAATTATAACTCTTTCCTTTCCCCTTCCGGACTCGTCACATTTCTTTTCTGATGTACCCAATA
TATTTTGTGTTCGCTAATTGCGCTTGCATTCCTTCTTTCTTTATTAAAATACGTTTTCTTCCTTTTTGGT
GTGTTTCCGTATAGTTCGATAAGCAATGAAAAGATGTTATTTTTAATTTTGTAAAGGAGTTACGCTAATT
TAAAGGATTATAACCCGTGTAATAAAAGAATTAAAGATTCGTTAGCTTTGCATAGAAGATCTCTAATCGA
ATTCCCCGGTTTAAACGAGCTCGAATTCATCGATGATATCAGATCCACTAGTGGCCTATGCGGCCGCGGA
TCTGCCGGTCTCCCTATAGTGAGTCGTATTAATTTCGATAAGCCAGGTTAACCTGCATTAATGAATCGGC
CAACGCGCGGGGAGAGGCGGTTTGCGTATTGGGCGCTCTTCCGCTTCCTCGCTCACTGACTCGCTGCGCT
CGGTCGTTCGGCTGCGGCGAGCGGTATCAGCTCACTCAAAGGCGGTAATACGGTTATCCACAGAATCAGG
GGATAACGCAGGAAAGAACATGTGAGCAAAAGGCCAGCAAAAGGCCAGGAACCGTAAAAAGGCCGCGTTG
CTGGCGTTTTTCCATAGGCTCCGCCCCCCTGACGAGCATCACAAAAATCGACGCTCAAGTCAGAGGTGGC
GAAACCCGACAGGACTATAAAGATACCAGGCGTTTCCCCCTGGAAGCTCCCTCGTGCGCTCTCCTGTTCC
GACCCTGCCGCTTACCGGATACCTGTCCGCCTTTCTCCCTTCGGGAAGCGTGGCGCTTTCTCAATGCTCA
CGCTGTAGGTATCTCAGTTCGGTGTAGGTCGTTCGCTCCAAGCTGGGCTGTGTGCACGAACCCCCCGTTC
AGCCCGACCGCTGCGCCTTATCCGGTAACTATCGTCTTGAGTCCAACCCGGTAAGACACGACTTATCGCC
ACTGGCAGCAGCCACTGGTAACAGGATTAGCAGAGCGAGGTATGTAGGCGGTGCTACAGAGTTCTTGAAG
TGGTGGCCTAACTACGGCTACACTAGAAGGACAGTATTTGGTATCTGCGCTCTGCTGAAGCCAGTTACCT
TCGGAAAAAGAGTTGGTAGCTCTTGATCCGGCAAACAAACCACCGCTGGTAGCGGTGGTTTTTTTGTTTG
CAAGCAGCAGATTACGCGCAGAAAAAAAGGATCTCAAGAAGATCCTTTGATCTTTTCTACGGGGTCTGAC
GCTCAGTGGAACGAAAACTCACGTTAAGGGATTTTGGTCATGAGATTATCAAAAAGGATCTTCACCTAGA
TCCTTTTAAATTAAAAATGAAGTTTTAAATCAATCTAAAGTATATATGAGTAAACTTGGTCTGACAGTTA
CCAATGCTTAATCAGTGAGGCACCTATCTCAGCGATCTGTCTATTTCGTTCATCCATAGTTGCCTGACTC
CCCGTCGTGTAGATAACTACGATACGGGAGGGCTTACCATCTGGCCCCAGTGCTGCAATGATACCGCGAG
ACCCACGCTCACCGGCTCCAGATTTATCAGCAATAAACCAGCCAGCCGGAAGGGCCGAGCGCAGAAGTGG
TCCTGCAACTTTATCCGCCTCCATCCAGTCTATTAATTGTTGCCGGGAAGCTAGAGTAAGTAGTTCGCCA
GTTAATAGTTTGCGCAACGTTGTTGCCATTGCTACAGGCATCGTGGTGTCACGCTCGTCGTTTGGTATGG
CTTCATTCAGCTCCGGTTCCCAACGATCAAGGCGAGTTACATGATCCCCCATGTTGTGCAAAAAAGCGGT
TAGCTCCTTCGGTCCTCCGATCGTTGTCAGAAGTAAGTTGGCCGCAGTGTTATCACTCATGGTTATGGCA
GCACTGCATAATTCTCTTACTGTCATGCCATCCGTAAGATGCTTTTCTGTGACTGGTGAGTACTCAACCA
AGTCATTCTGAGAATAGTGTATGCGGCGACCGAGTTGCTCTTGCCCGGCGTCAATACGGGATAATACCGC
GCCACATAGCAGAACTTTAAAAGTGCTCATCATTGGAAAACGTTCTTCGGGGCGAAAACTCTCAAGGATC
TTACCGCTGTTGAGATCCAGTTCGATGTAACCCACTCGTGCACCCAACTGATCTTCAGCATCTTTTACTT
TCACCAGCGTTTCTGGGTGAGCAAAAACAGGAAGGCAAAATGCCGCAAAAAAGGGAATAAGGGCGACACG
GAAATGTTGAATACTCATACTCTTCCTTTTTCAATATTATTGAAGCATTTATCAGGGTTATTGTCTCATG
AGCGGATACATATTTGAATGTATTTAGAAAAATAAACAAATAGGGGTTCCGCGCACATTTCCCCGAAAAG
TGCCACCTGACGTCTAAGAAACCATTATTATCATGACATTAACCTATAAAAATAGGCGTATCACGAGGCC
CTTTCGTCTCGCGCGTTTCGGTGATGACGGTGAAAACCTCTGACACATGCAGCTCCCGGAGACGGTCACA
GCTTGTCTGTAAGCGGATGCCGGGAGCAGACAAGCCCGTCAGGGCGCGTCAGCGGGTGTTGGCGGGTGTC
GGGGCTGGCTTAACTATGCGGCATCAGAGCAGATTGTACTGAGAGTGCACCATATGGACATATTGTCGTT
AGAACGCGGCTACAATTAATACATAACCTTATGTATCATACACATACGATTTAGGTGACACTATA
Features (pLannotate 1.2.2; 9 found; start..end, strand, type, name):
    335..1788    +  CDS            S. pombe his3 (fragment): imidazole acetol phosphate transaminase, required for histidine biosynthesis; Schizosaccharomyces pombe his3
   2183..2201    -  promoter       T7 promoter: promoter for bacteriophage T7 RNA polymerase
   2223..2276    -  CDS            lacI (fragment): lac repressor; lacI; The lac repressor binds to the lac operator to inhibit transcription in E. coli. This inhibition can be relieved by adding lactose or isopropyl-β-D-thiogalactopyranoside (IPTG).
   2459..3047    -  rep_origin     ori: high-copy-number ColE1/pMB1/pBR322/pUC origin of replication
   3218..4078    -  CDS            AmpR: β-lactamase; bla; confers resistance to ampicillin, carbenicillin, and related antibiotics
   4079..4183    -  promoter       AmpR promoter: bla
   4278..4313    +  CDS            rop (fragment): Rop protein, which maintains plasmids at low copy number; rop
   4415..4466    +  misc_feature   bom (fragment): basis of mobility region from pBR322
   4529..2       +  promoter       SP6 promoter (across the origin): promoter for bacteriophage SP6 RNA polymerase
