[The description below was written by a language model from this plasmid's Addgene catalogue record and pLannotate feature annotations shown in this document.]
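Description:
pFA6a-his3MX6 is a 4,545 bp marker-module plasmid built on the pFA6a backbone and intended for gene deletion in the fission yeast Schizosaccharomyces pombe. It is maintained in E. coli as a high-copy plasmid through a ColE1/pUC-type origin of replication and is selected with ampicillin via the β-lactamase gene and its native promoter. No yeast replication origin is annotated, which fits a template plasmid that supplies a selectable cassette rather than replicating in yeast. Short annotated fragments of lacI, rop and the pBR322 bom region appear to be non-functional backbone remnants.

The payload is the his3MX6 cassette, annotated as carrying the S. pombe his3 coding sequence. This gene encodes imidazole acetol phosphate transaminase, an enzyme of histidine biosynthesis, so it serves as an auxotrophic marker that restores growth without histidine in his3-deficient strains. The feature table marks this gene as a fragment and does not annotate the promoter or terminator driving it, so the regulatory elements of the cassette are not stated in the record. SP6 and T7 bacteriophage promoters lie on either side of the insert region, as is usual for this backbone family.

Modules of the pFA6a series are generally amplified by PCR with primers bearing homology to a chromosomal target, and the product is integrated by homologous recombination to replace the gene of interest. The stated purpose supports that kind of use here. The depositor explicitly notes that this plasmid is not the same as the similarly named heterologous His3 marker plasmid described earlier for PCR targeting in S. cerevisiae, so the two should not be treated as interchangeable.
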