Addgene plasmid #33139: pFA6a-his3MX6
Purpose: gene deletion in S. pombe
Depositing lab: Eishi Noguchi. Depositing organization: Drexel University. Publication: New vectors for epitope tagging and gene disruption in Schizosaccharomyces pombe. Gadaleta MC, Iwasaki O, Noguchi C, Noma K, Noguchi E. Biotechniques. 2013 Nov;55(5):257-63. doi: 10.2144/000114100. PubMed 24215641.
Backbone
  Vector backbone: pFA6a
Growth in bacteria
  Bacterial resistance: Ampicillin, 100 μg/mL
  Growth temperature: 37°C
  Growth strain: DH5alpha
  Copy number: High Copy
Gene/Insert
  Gene/Insert name: his3MX6
  Species: S. pombe (fission yeast)
Terms and licenses: Academic/Nonprofit Terms; Industry Terms: Not Available to Industry
Depositor comments: Please note this is NOT the same plasmid described in "Heterologous His3 marker and GFP reporter modules for PCR targeting in S. cerevisiae" by Wach et al. (1997).
How to cite: pFA6a-his3MX6 was a gift from Eishi Noguchi (Addgene plasmid # 33139 ; http://n2t.net/addgene:33139 ; RRID:Addgene_33139)
