>Addgene plasmid #33139 | pFA6a-his3MX6 | addgene partial sequence | sequence record 41588 | SP6 5'-ATTTAGGTGACACTATAG-3'
GACGGATCCCCGGGTTAATTAAGGCGCGCCAGATCTCTTTCAACGTTTTCTTTACTATTGCACTTATAAT
TGTATTTGGAAATGAAAGACATATGGAGCTTTATTTCTCTTTCCTCTTCAGGTTTCTGAATTTATTGGAT
ATAATGACACGGTGATACACGTTGTAATGAATTAAAGACTCACATTGCTACACACTATATATTTATAGAT
ATCACCTGCATCTTAGGTTAATTATTAATTAATCTCATCGATCGCTTTCTTCTTACTTTAACAAAAACAC
ATCGAAAGAGATACGATGTTTGATTTGAATACTTGTCTTCGTAAAAATATCTTAGAACTTCAGCCTTATC
GCTGTGCGAGAGAGTATGTAATAACTTGATAGACTAGAAAGCGTGATATATATTAACATAGAATATAGTG
ACTTCTCTGAGTATGTTTTATCTTTATATTTGGGTAATAATTGATATGAGGGCTACTTCTAGAAAGATAT
TTTATTAGCTGCTTGGAAAGCAATGAAGTACTCCCTGTTTACTGTTGTTGTTGGAGCTGGCGATTTCAGG
CCTTTGTTGTTTTTTACCCTTTTCTCGCCTATATATTTTTTGCTAATCTTAATAGAGGTGTCCTTCTTGA
TGCCAATGAATGTGCTTATGGTTCGGTTATTTCCGTGGACGGTGTGGAATTCAATCGTTATCCGGATCCT
AGACAGATCGAAGTAAAGCAAAGATTATGTGATTTGAGAAACAAAGAGCTTTCCATTACCAAGCCACTAA
CACCAGATAACATTTGCATGGGTGTTGGCAGCGATGAAATTATTGACTCCTTAATTCGCATTTCTTGTAT
TCCTGGAAAAGATAAGATTTTGATGTGTCCACCTTCGTAC
